Addgene plasmid #57348: mEos2-ARP2-C-14
Purpose: Localization: Actin Related Protein, Excitation: 505 / 569, Emission: 516 / 581
Depositing lab: Michael Davidson. Depositing organization: Florida State University, Tallahassee.
Backbone
  Vector backbone: mEos2-C1
  Backbone size w/o insert (bp): 4750
  Vector type: Mammalian Expression
  Selectable markers: Neomycin (select with G418)
Growth in bacteria
  Bacterial resistance: Kanamycin, 50 μg/mL
  Growth temperature: 37°C
  Growth strain: DH5alpha
  Copy number: High Copy
Gene/Insert
  Gene/Insert name: ARP2 (alt name: NM_001005386.1)
  Species: H. sapiens (human)
  Entrez Gene: ACTR2 (a.k.a. ARP2)
  Promoter: CMV
  Tag / fusion protein: mEos2 (N terminal on backbone)
  Cloning method: Unknown
  Sequencing primers: 5′ CMV-F; 3′ SV40pA-R
Terms and licenses: Academic/Nonprofit Terms; Industry Terms
Depositor comments: . Excitation = 505 / 569; Emission = 516 / 581
How to cite: mEos2-ARP2-C-14 was a gift from Michael Davidson (Addgene plasmid # 57348 ; http://n2t.net/addgene:57348 ; RRID:Addgene_57348)
