[The description below was written by a language model from this plasmid's Addgene catalogue record.]
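Description:
mEos2-ARP2-C-14 is a mammalian expression plasmid built on the mEos2-C1 backbone (about 4.75 kb without insert), a C1-style fluorescent protein fusion vector. It is maintained as a high-copy plasmid in E. coli under kanamycin selection, and it carries a neomycin resistance marker that allows G418 selection of transfected mammalian cells. The record does not list the origin of replication or other backbone elements, and no feature table is provided. The listed 3′ sequencing primer implies an SV40 polyadenylation signal downstream of the insert.

The payload is human ARP2 (gene ACTR2, actin-related protein 2) expressed from the CMV promoter as a fusion with mEos2 at its N terminus, the tag being supplied by the backbone. The "C-14" in the name probably denotes the C-type fusion orientation and a 14-residue linker between tag and insert, but the record does not state this explicitly. ARP2 is a core subunit of the Arp2/3 complex, which nucleates branched actin filaments, so the fusion serves as a localization marker for sites of dynamic actin assembly.

mEos2 is a green-to-red photoconvertible fluorescent protein. The recorded spectra give the two states: excitation 505 nm and emission 516 nm for the green form, and excitation 569 nm and emission 581 nm for the red form after photoconversion. This property makes the construct suitable for conventional live-cell imaging of ARP2 distribution. It also suits experiments that rely on photoconversion, such as tracking a selected protein population over time or single-molecule localization super-resolution microscopy. The record itself states only the localization purpose.
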