>Addgene plasmid #57348 | mEos2-ARP2-C-14 | depositor partial sequence | sequence record 88484 | insert sequence
GATCCGCTAGCGCTACCGGTCGCCACCATGAGTGCGATTAAGCCAGACATGAAGATCAAACTCCGTATGG
AAGGCAACGTAAACGGGCACCACTTTGTGATCGACGGAGATGGTACAGGCAAGCCTTTTGAGGGAAAACA
GAGTATGGATCTTGAAGTCAAAGAGGGCGGACCTCTGCCTTTTGCCTTTGATATCCTGACCACTGCATTC
CATTACGGCAACAGGGTATTCGCCAAATATCCAGACAACATACAAGACTATTTTAAGCAGTCGTTTCCTA
AGGGGTATTCGTGGGAACGAAGCTTGACTTTCGAAGACGGGGGCATTTGCATTGCCAGAAACGACATAAC
AATGGAAGGGGACACTTTCTATAATAAAGTTCGATTTTATGGTACCAACTTTCCCGCCAATGGTCCAGTT
ATGCAGAAGAAGACGCTGAAATGGGAGCCCTCCACTGAGAAAATGTATGTGCGTGATGGAGTGCTGACGG
GTGATATTCATATGGCTTTGTTGCTTGAAGGAAATGCCCATTACCGATGTGACTTCAGAACTACTTACAA
AGCTAAGGAGAAGGGTGTCAAGTTACCAGGCTACCACTTTGTGGACCACTGCATTGAGATTTTAAGCCAT
GACAAAGATTACAACAAGGTTAAGCTGTATGAGCATGCTGTTGCTCATTCTGGATTGCCTGACAATGCCA
GACGATCCGGAAGTGCTGGGAGCGCAAGCGGAAGCGGAGGCTCCGGTGACAGCCAGGGCAGGAAGGTGGT
GGTGTGCGACAACGGCACCGGGTTTGTGAAGTGTGGATATGCAGGCTCTAACTTTCCAGAACACATCTTC
CCAGCTTTGGTTGGAAGACCTATTATCAGATCAACCACCAAAGTGGGAAACATTGAAATCAAGAATAACA
AAAAGATGGATCTTATGGTTGGTGATGAGGCAAGTGAATTACGATCAATGTTAGAAGTTAACTACCCTAT
GGAAAATGGCATAGTACGAAATTGGGATGACATGAAACACCTGTGGGACTACACATTTGGACCAGAGAAA
CTTAATATAGATACCAGAAATTGTAAAATCTTACTCACAGAACCTCCTATGAACCCAACCAAAAACAGAG
AGAAGATTGTAGAGGTAATGTTTGAAACTTACCAGTTTTCCGGTGTATATGTAGCCATCCAGGCAGTTCT
GACTTTGTACGCTCAAGGTTTATTGACTGGTGTAGTGGTAGACTCTGGAGATGGTGTGACTCACATTTGC
CCAGTATATGAAGGCTTTTCTCTCCCTCATCTTACCAGGAGACTGGATATTGCTGGGAGGGATATAACTA
GATATCTTATCAAGCTACTTCTGTTGCGAGGATACGCCTTCAACCACTCTGCTGATTTTGAAACGGTTCG
CATGATTAAAGAAAAACTGTGTTACGTGGGATATAATATTGAGCAAGAGCAGAAACTGGCCTTAGAAACC
ACAGTATTAGTTGAATCTTATACACTCCCAGATGGACGTATCATCAAAGTTGGGGGAGAGAGATTTGAAG
CACCAGAAGCTTTATTTCAGCCTCACTTGATCAATGTTGAAGGAGTTGGTGTTGCTGAATTGCTTTTTAA
CACAATTCAGGCAGCTGACATTGATACCAGATCTGAATTCTACAAACACATTGTGCTTTCTGGAGGGTCT
ACTATGTATCCTGGCCTGCCATCACGGTTGGAACGAGAACTTAAACAGCTTTACTTAGAACGAGTTTTGA
AGGGTGATGTGGAAAAACTTTCTAAATTTAAGATCCGCATTGAAGACCCACCCCGCAGAAAGCACATGGT
ATTCCTGGGTGGTGCAGTTCTAGCGGATATCATGAAAGACAAAGACAACTTTTGGATGACCCGACAAGAG
TACCAAGAAAAGGGTGTCCGTGTGCTAGAGAAACTTGGTGTGACTGTTCGATAAGGATCCACCGGATCTA
GATAACTGATCATA
