>Addgene plasmid #57348 | mEos2-ARP2-C-14 | addgene partial sequence | sequence record 141634 | AllEos-F 5'-GGAGAAGGGTGTCAAGTTAC-3'
CATTGAGATTTTAAGCCATGACAAAGATTACAACAAGGTTAAGCTGTATGAGCATGCTGTTGCTCATTCT
GGATTGCCTGACAATGCCAGACGATCCGGAAGTGCTGGGAGCGCAAGCGGAAGCGGAGGCTCCGGTGACA
GCCAGGGCAGGAAGGTGGTGGTGTGCGACAACGGCACCGGGTTTGTGAAGTGTGGATATGCAGGCTCTAA
CTTTCCAGAACACATCTTCCCAGCTTTGGTTGGAAGACCTATTATCAGATCAACCACCAAAGTGGGAAAC
ATTGAAATCAAGAATAACAAAAAGATGGATCTTATGGTTGGTGATGAGGCAAGTGAATTACGATCAATGT
TAGAAGTTAACTACCCTATGGAAAATGGCATAGTACGAAATTGGGATGACATGAAACACCTGTGGGACTA
CACATTTGGACCAGAGAAACTTAATATAGATACCAGAAATTGTAAAATCTTACTCACAGAACCTCCTATG
AACCCAACCAAAAACAGAGAGAAGATTGTAGAGGTAATGTTTGAAACTTACCAGTTTTCCGGTGTATATG
TAGCCATCCAGGCAGTTCTGACTTTGTACGCTCAAGGTTTATTGACTGGTGTAGTGGTAGACTCTGGAGA
TGGTGTGACTCACATTTGCCCAGTATATGAAGGCTTTTCTCTCCCTCATCTTACCAGGAGACTGGATATT
GCTGGGAGGGATATAACTAGATATCTTATCAAGCTACTTCTGTTGCGAGGATACGCCTTCAACCACTCTG
CTGATTTTGAAACGGTTCGCATGATTAAA
